>Addgene plasmid #171633 | pJRH623 | addgene full sequence | sequence record 336492 | Addgene NGS Result
GTCGACGGATCGGGAGATCTCCCGATCCCCTATGGTGCACTCTCAGTACAATCTGCTCTGATGCCGCATA
GTTAAGCCAGTATCTGCTCCCTGCTTGTGTGTTGGAGGTCGCTGAGTAGTGCGCGAGCAAAATTTAAGCT
ACAACAAGGCAAGGCTTGACCGACAATTGCATGAAGAATCTGCTTAGGGTTAGGCGTTTTGCGCTGCTTC
GCGATGTACGGGCCAGATATTGACATTGATTATTGACTAGTTATTAATAGTAATCAATTACGGGGTCATT
AGTTCATAGCCCATATATGGAGTTCCGCGTTACATAACTTACGGTAAATGGCCCGCCTGGCTGACCGCCC
AACGACCCCCGCCCATTGACGTCAATAATGACGTATGTTCCCATAGTAACGCCAATAGGGACTTTCCATT
GACGTCAATGGGTGGAGTATTTACGGTAAACTGCCCACTTGGCAGTACATCAAGTGTATCATATGCCAAG
TACGCCCCCTATTGACGTCAATGACGGTAAATGGCCCGCCTGGCATTATGCCCAGTACATGACCTTATGG
GACTTTCCTACTTGGCAGTACATCTACGTATTAGTCATCGCTATTACCATGGTGATGCGGTTTTGGCAGT
ACATCAATGGGCGTGGATAGCGGTTTGACTCACGGGGATTTCCAAGTCTCCACCCCATTGACGTCAATGG
GAGTTTGTTTTGGCACCAAAATCAACGGGACTTTCCAAAATGTCGTAACAACTCCGCCCCATTGACGCAA
ATGGGCGGTAGGCGTGTACGGTGGGAGGTCTATATAAGCAGCGCGTTTTGCCTGTACTGGGTCTCTCTGG
TTAGACCAGATCTGAGCCTGGGAGCTCTCTGGCTAACTAGGGAACCCACTGCTTAAGCCTCAATAAAGCT
TGCCTTGAGTGCTTCAAGTAGTGTGTGCCCGTCTGTTGTGTGACTCTGGTAACTAGAGATCCCTCAGACC
CTTTTAGTCAGTGTGGAAAATCTCTAGCAGTGGCGCCCGAACAGGGACTTGAAAGCGAAAGGGAAACCAG
AGGAGCTCTCTCGACGCAGGACTCGGCTTGCTGAAGCGCGCACGGCAAGAGGCGAGGGGCGGCGACTGGT
GAGTACGCCAAAAATTTTGACTAGCGGAGGCTAGAAGGAGAGAGATGGGTGCGAGAGCGTCAGTATTAAG
CGGGGGAGAATTAGATCGCGATGGGAAAAAATTCGGTTAAGGCCAGGGGGAAAGAAAAAATATAAATTAA
AACATATAGTATGGGCAAGCAGGGAGCTAGAACGATTCGCAGTTAATCCTGGCCTGTTAGAAACATCAGA
AGGCTGTAGACAAATACTGGGACAGCTACAACCATCCCTTCAGACAGGATCAGAAGAACTTAGATCATTA
TATAATACAGTAGCAACCCTCTATTGTGTGCATCAAAGGATAGAGATAAAAGACACCAAGGAAGCTTTAG
ACAAGATAGAGGAAGAGCAAAACAAAAGTAAGACCACCGCACAGCAAGCGGCCGCTGATCTTCAGACCTG
GAGGAGGAGATATGAGGGACAATTGGAGAAGTGAATTATATAAATATAAAGTAGTAAAAATTGAACCATT
AGGAGTAGCACCCACCAAGGCAAAGAGAAGAGTGGTGCAGAGAGAAAAAAGAGCAGTGGGAATAGGAGCT
TTGTTCCTTGGGTTCTTGGGAGCAGCAGGAAGCACTATGGGCGCAGCGTCAATGACGCTGACGGTACAGG
CCAGACAATTATTGTCTGGTATAGTGCAGCAGCAGAACAATTTGCTGAGGGCTATTGAGGCGCAACAGCA
TCTGTTGCAACTCACAGTCTGGGGCATCAAGCAGCTCCAGGCAAGAATCCTGGCTGTGGAAAGATACCTA
AAGGATCAACAGCTCCTGGGGATTTGGGGTTGCTCTGGAAAACTCATTTGCACCACTGCTGTGCCTTGGA
ATGCTAGTTGGAGTAATAAATCTCTGGAACAGATTTGGAATCACACGACCTGGATGGAGTGGGACAGAGA
AATTAACAATTACACAAGCTTAATACACTCCTTAATTGAAGAATCGCAAAACCAGCAAGAAAAGAATGAA
CAAGAATTATTGGAATTAGATAAATGGGCAAGTTTGTGGAATTGGTTTAACATAACAAATTGGCTGTGGT
ATATAAAATTATTCATAATGATAGTAGGAGGCTTGGTAGGTTTAAGAATAGTTTTTGCTGTACTTTCTAT
AGTGAATAGAGTTAGGCAGGGATATTCACCATTATCGTTTCAGACCCACCTCCCAACCCCGAGGGGACCC
GACAGGCCCGAAGGAATAGAAGAAGAAGGTGGAGAGAGAGACAGAGACAGATCCATTCGATTAGTGAACG
GATCGGCACTGCGTGCGCCAATTCTGCAGACAAATGGCAGTATTCATCCACAATTTTAAAAGAAAAGGGG
GGATTGGGGGGTACAGTGCAGGGGAAAGAATAGTAGACATAATAGCAACAGACATACAAACTAAAGAATT
ACAAAAACAAATTACAAAAATTCAAAATTTTCGGGTTTATTACAGGGACAGCAGAGATCCAGTTTGGTTA
ATTAAGGTACCGAGGGCCTATTTCCCATGATTCCTTCATATTTGCATATACGATACAAGGCTGTTAGAGA
GATAATTAGAATTAATTTGACTGTAAACACAAAGATATTAGTACAAAATACGTGACGTAGAAAGTAATAA
TTTCTTGGGTAGTTTGCAGTTTTAAAATTATGTTTTAAAATGGACTATCATATGCTTACCGTAACTTGAA
AGTATTTCGATTTCTTGGCTTTATATATCTTGTGGAAAGGACGAAACACCGGTATTACTGATATTGGTGG
GGTTTAAGAGCTATGCTGGAAACAGCATAGCAAGTTTAAATAAGGCTAGTCCGTTATCAACTTGAAAAAG
TGGCACCGAGTCGGTGCTTTTTTTGAATTCGCTAGCTAGGTCTTGAAAGGAGTGGGAATTGGCTCCGGTG
CCCGTCAGTGGGCAGAGCGCACATCGCCCACAGTCCCCGAGAAGTTGGGGGGAGGGGTCGGCAATTGATC
CGGTGCCTAGAGAAGGTGGCGCGGGGTAAACTGGGAAAGTGATGTCGTGTACTGGCTCCGCCTTTTTCCC
GAGGGTGGGGGAGAACCGTATATAAGTGCAGTAGTCGCCGTGAACGTTCTTTTTCGCAACGGGTTTGCCG
CCAGAACACAGGTAAGTGCCGTGTGTGGTTCCCGCGGGCCTGGCCTCTTTACGGGTTATGGCCCTTGCGT
GCCTTGAATTACTTCCACTGGCTGCAGTACGTGATTCTTGATCCCGAGCTTCGGGTTGGAAGTGGGTGGG
AGAGTTCGAGGCCTTGCGCTTAAGGAGCCCCTTCGCCTCGTGCTTGAGTTGAGGCCTGGCCTGGGCGCTG
GGGCCGCCGCGTGCGAATCTGGTGGCACCTTCGCGCCTGTCTCGCTGCTTTCGATAAGTCTCTAGCCATT
TAAAATTTTTGATGACCTGCTGCGACGCTTTTTTTCTGGCAAGATAGTCTTGTAAATGCGGGCCAAGATC
TGCACACTGGTATTTCGGTTTTTGGGGCCGCGGGCGGCGACGGGGCCCGTGCGTCCCAGCGCACATGTTC
GGCGAGGCGGGGCCTGCGAGCGCGGCCACCGAGAATCGGACGGGGGTAGTCTCAAGCTGGCCGGCCTGCT
CTGGTGCCTGGCCTCGCGCCGCCGTGTATCGCCCCGCCCTGGGCGGCAAGGCTGGCCCGGTCGGCACCAG
TTGCGTGAGCGGAAAGATGGCCGCTTCCCGGCCCTGCTGCAGGGAGCTCAAAATGGAGGACGCGGCGCTC
GGGAGAGCGGGCGGGTGAGTCACCCACACAAAGGAAAAGGGCCTTTCCGTCCTCAGCCGTCGCTTCATGT
GACTCCACGGAGTACCGGGCGCCGTCCAGGCACCTCGATTAGTTCTCGAGCTTTTGGAGTACGTCGTCTT
TAGGTTGGGGGGAGGGGTTTTATGCGATGGAGTTTCCCCACACTGAGTGGGTGGAGACTGAAGTTAGGCC
AGCTTGGCACTTGATGTAATTCTCCTTGGAATTTGCCCTTTTTGAGTTTGGATCTTGGTTCATTCTCAAG
CCTCAGACAGTGGTTCAAAGTTTTTTTCTTCCATTTCAGGTGTCGTGAACCGGTTCTAGAGCGCTGCCAC
CATGGTAAGTAAGGGCGAAGAGGATAATATGGCTTCTTTGCCCGCCACACACGAACTGCACATATTCGGA
TCAATAAACGGGGTGGATTTCGATATGGTCGGCCAGGGAACAGGAAACCCTAATGACGGCTACGAAGAGC
TCAATCTCAAATCTACCAAAGGGGACTTACAATTCTCTCCATGGATCCTAGTGCCACATATTGGATATGG
CTTCCATCAATACCTTCCATATCCAGACGGTATGAGCCCCTTCCAGGCTGCAATGGTGGACGGGTCTGGA
TATCAGGTTCACAGAACAATGCAATTTGAAGACGGTGCATCCCTTACAGTTAATTACAGGTACACATACG
AAGGAAGTCACATCAAAGGGGAGGCGCAGGTGAAGGGCACCGGGTTCCCAGCTGATGGACCTGTAATGAC
AAATTCACTCACAGCCGCCGATTGGTGCAGGTCAAAGAAGACCTATCCTAATGACAAAACAATTATATCC
ACATTTAAATGGTCTTATACCACAGGAAATGGAAAGAGATACAGATCTACAGCTAGAACAACTTACACAT
TTGCTAAACCAATGGCAGCCAACTACCTTAAGAATCAACCAATGTATGTCTTCAGAAAGACTGAACTAAA
ACACAGTAAAACAGAACTTAATTTCAAAGAGTGGCAGAAGGCCTTCACAGACGTTATGGGTATGGATGAA
CTGTACAAGTAAACGCGTTAAGTCGACAATCAACCTCTGGATTACAAAATTTGTGAAAGATTGACTGGTA
TTCTTAACTATGTTGCTCCTTTTACGCTATGTGGATACGCTGCTTTAATGCCTTTGTATCATGCTATTGC
TTCCCGTATGGCTTTCATTTTCTCCTCCTTGTATAAATCCTGGTTGCTGTCTCTTTATGAGGAGTTGTGG
CCCGTTGTCAGGCAACGTGGCGTGGTGTGCACTGTGTTTGCTGACGCAACCCCCACTGGTTGGGGCATTG
CCACCACCTGTCAGCTCCTTTCCGGGACTTTCGCTTTCCCCCTCCCTATTGCCACGGCGGAACTCATCGC
CGCCTGCCTTGCCCGCTGCTGGACAGGGGCTCGGCTGTTGGGCACTGACAATTCCGTGGTGTTGTCGGGG
AAATCATCGTCCTTTCCTTGGCTGCTCGCCTGTGTTGCCACCTGGATTCTGCGCGGGACGTCCTTCTGCT
ACGTCCCTTCGGCCCTCAATCCAGCGGACCTTCCTTCCCGCGGCCTGCTGCCGGCTCTGCGGCCTCTTCC
GCGTCTTCGCCTTCGCCCTCAGACGAGTCGGATCTCCCTTTGGGCCGCCTCCCCGCGTCGACTTTAAGAC
CAATGACTTACAAGGCAGCTGTAGATCTTAGCCACTTTTTAAAAGAAAAGGGGGGACTGGAAGGGCTAAT
TCACTCCCAACGAAGACAAGATCTGCTTTTTGCTTGTACTGGGTCTCTCTGGTTAGACCAGATCTGAGCC
TGGGAGCTCTCTGGCTAACTAGGGAACCCACTGCTTAAGCCTCAATAAAGCTTGCCTTGAGTGCTTCAAG
TAGTGTGTGCCCGTCTGTTGTGTGACTCTGGTAACTAGAGATCCCTCAGACCCTTTTAGTCAGTGTGGAA
AATCTCTAGCAGGGCCCGTTTAAACCCGCTGATCAGCCTCGACTGTGCCTTCTAGTTGCCAGCCATCTGT
TGTTTGCCCCTCCCCCGTGCCTTCCTTGACCCTGGAAGGTGCCACTCCCACTGTCCTTTCCTAATAAAAT
GAGGAAATTGCATCGCATTGTCTGAGTAGGTGTCATTCTATTCTGGGGGGTGGGGTGGGGCAGGACAGCA
AGGGGGAGGATTGGGAAGACAATAGCAGGCATGCTGGGGATGCGGTGGGCTCTATGGCTTCTGAGGCGGA
AAGAACCAGCTGGGGCTCTAGGGGGTATCCCC
[124 nt withheld, positions 6123-6246]
C
[91 nt withheld, positions 6248-6338]
A
[49 nt withheld, positions 6340-6388]
CCTTTGACGTTGGAGTCCACGTTCTTT
[37 nt withheld, positions 6416-6452]
ACCCTATCTCGGTCTATTCTTTTGATTTATAAGGGATTTTGCCGATTTCGGCCTATTGGTTAAAAAATGA
GCTGATTTAACAAAAATTTAACGCGAATTAATTCTGTGGAATGTGTGTCAGTTAGGGTGTGGAAAGTCCC
CAGGCTCCCCAGCAGGCAGAAGTATGCAAAGCATGCATCTCAATTAGTCAGCAACCAGGTGTGGAAAGTC
CCCAGGCTCCCCAGCAGGCAGAAGTATGCAAAGCATGCATCTCAATTAGTCAGCAACCATAGTCCCGCCC
CTAACTCCGCCCATCCCGCCCCTAACTCCGCCCAGTTCCGCCCATTCTCCGCCCCATGGCTGACTAATTT
TTTTTATTTATGCAGAGGCCGAGGCCGCCTCTGCCTCTGAGCTATTCCAGAAGTAGTGAGGAGGCTTTTT
TGGAGGCCTAGGCTTTTGCAAAAAGCTCCCGGGAGCTTGTATATCCATTTTCGGATCTGATCAGCACGTG
TTGACAATTAATCATCGGCATAGTATATCGGCATAGTATAATACGACAAGGTGAGGAACTAAACCATGGC
CAAGTTGACCAGTGCCGTTCCGGTGCTCACCGCGCGCGACGTCGCCGGAGCGGTCGAGTTCTGGACCGAC
CGGCTCGGGTTCTCCCGGGACTTCGTGGAGGACGACTTCGCCGGTGTGGTCCGGGACGACGTGACCCTGT
TCATCAGCGCGGTCCAGGACCAGGTGGTGCCGGACAACACCCTGGCCTGGGTGTGGGTGCGCGGCCTGGA
CGAGCTGTACGCCGAGTGGTCGGAGGTCGTGTCCACGAACTTCCGGGACGCCTCCGGGCCGGCCATGACC
GAGATCGGCGAGCAGCCGTGGGGGCGGGAGTTCGCCCTGCGCGACCCGGCCGGCAACTGCGTGCACTTCG
TGGCCGAGGAGCAGGACTGACACGTGCTACGAGATTTCGATTCCACCGCCGCCTTCTATGAAAGGTTGGG
CTTCGGAATCGTTTTCCGGGACGCCGGCTGGATGATCCTCCAGCGCGGGGATCTCATGCTGGAGTTCTTC
GCCCACCCCAACTTGTTTATTGCAGCTTATAATGGTTACAAATAAAGCAATAGCATCACAAATTTCACAA
ATAAAGCATTTTTTTCACTGCATTCTAGTTGTGGTTTGTCCAAACTCATCAATGTATCTTATCATGTCTG
TATACCGTCGACCTCTAGCTAGAGCTTGGCGTAATCATGGTCATAGCTGTTTCCTGTGTGAAATTGTTAT
CCGCTCACAATTCCACACAACATACGAGCCGGAAGCATAAAGTGTAAAGCCTGGGGTGCCTAATGAGTGA
GCTAACTCACATTAATTGCGTTGCGCTCACTGCCCGCTTTCCAGTCGGGAAACCTGTCGTGCCAGCTGCA
TTAATGAATCGGCCAACGCGCGGGGAGAGGCGGTTTGCGTATTGGGCGCTCTTCCGCTTCCTCGCTCACT
GACTCGCTGCGCTCGGTCGTTCGGCTGCGGCGAGCGGTATCAGCTCACTCAAAGGCGGTAATACGGTTAT
CCACAGAATCAGGGGATAACGCAGGAAAGAACATGTGAGCAAAAGGCCAGCAAAAGGCCAGGAACCGTAA
AAAGGCCGCGTTGCTGGCGTTTTTCCATAGGCTCCGCCCCCCTGACGAGCATCACAAAAATCGACGCTCA
AGTCAGAGGTGGCGAAACCCGACAGGACTATAAAGATACCAGGCGTTTCCCCCTGGAAGCTCCCTCGTGC
GCTCTCCTGTTCCGACCCTGCCGCTTACCGGATACCTGTCCGCCTTTCTCCCTTCGGGAAGCGTGGCGCT
TTCTCATAGCTCACGCTGTAGGTATCTCAGTTCGGTGTAGGTCGTTCGCTCCAAGCTGGGCTGTGTGCAC
GAACCCCCCGTTCAGCCCGACCGCTGCGCCTTATCCGGTAACTATCGTCTTGAGTCCAACCCGGTAAGAC
ACGACTTATCGCCACTGGCAGCAGCCACTGGTAACAGGATTAGCAGAGCGAGGTATGTAGGCGGTGCTAC
AGAGTTCTTGAAGTGGTGGCCTAACTACGGCTACACTAGAAGAACAGTATTTGGTATCTGCGCTCTGCTG
AAGCCAGTTACCTTCGGAAAAAGAGTTGGTAGCTCTTGATCCGGCAAACAAACCACCGCTGGTAGCGGTG
GTTTTTTTGTTTGCAAGCAGCAGATTACGCGCAGAAAAAAAGGATCTCAAGAAGATCCTTTGATCTTTTC
TACGGGGTCTGACGCTCAGTGGAACGAAAACTCACGTTAAGGGATTTTGGTCATGAGATTATCAAAAAGG
ATCTTCACCTAGATCCTTTTAAATTAAAAATGAAGTTTTAAATCAATCTAAAGTATATATGAGTAAACTT
GGTCTGACAGTTACCAATGCTTAATCAGTGAGGCACCTATCTCAGCGATCTGTCTATTTCGTTCATCCAT
AGTTGCCTGACTCCCCGTCGTGTAGATAACTACGATACGGGAGGGCTTACCATCTGGCCCCAGTGCTGCA
ATGATACCGCGAGACCCACGCTCACCGGCTCCAGATTTATCAGCAATAAACCAGCCAGCCGGAAGGGCCG
AGCGCAGAAGTGGTCCTGCAACTTTATCCGCCTCCATCCAGTCTATTAATTGTTGCCGGGAAGCTAGAGT
AAGTAGTTCGCCAGTTAATAGTTTGCGCAACGTTGTTGCCATTGCTACAGGCATCGTGGTGTCACGCTCG
TCGTTTGGTATGGCTTCATTCAGCTCCGGTTCCCAACGATCAAGGCGAGTTACATGATCCCCCATGTTGT
GCAAAAAAGCGGTTAGCTCCTTCGGTCCTCCGATCGTTGTCAGAAGTAAGTTGGCCGCAGTGTTATCACT
CATGGTTATGGCAGCACTGCATAATTCTCTTACTGTCATGCCATCCGTAAGATGCTTTTCTGTGACTGGT
GAGTACTCAACCAAGTCATTCTGAGAATAGTGTATGCGGCGACCGAGTTGCTCTTGCCCGGCGTCAATAC
GGGATAATACCGCGCCACATAGCAGAACTTTAAAAGTGCTCATCATTGGAAAACGTTCTTCGGGGCGAAA
ACTCTCAAGGATCTTACCGCTGTTGAGATCCAGTTCGATGTAACCCACTCGTGCACCCAACTGATCTTCA
GCATCTTTTACTTTCACCAGCGTTTCTGGGTGAGCAAAAACAGGAAGGCAAAATGCCGCAAAAAAGGGAA
TAAGGGCGACACGGAAATGTTGAATACTCATACTCTTCCTTTTTCAATATTATTGAAGCATTTATCAGGG
TTATTGTCTCATGAGCGGATACATATTTGAATGTATTTAGAAAAATAAACAAATAGGGGTTCCGCGCACA
TTTCCCCGAAAAGTGCCACCTGAC
Features (pLannotate 1.2.2; 34 found; start..end, strand, type, name):
     31..83      -  misc_feature   bom (fragment): basis of mobility region from pBR322
    232..611     +  enhancer       CMV enhancer: human cytomegalovirus immediate early enhancer
    612..811     +  promoter       CMV promoter: human cytomegalovirus (CMV) immediate early promoter
    829..1009    +  LTR            5' LTR (truncated): truncated 5' long terminal repeat (LTR) from HIV-1
   1056..1181    +  misc_feature   HIV-1 Ψ: packaging signal of human immunodeficiency virus type 1
   1165..1528    +  CDS            HIV-1 gag (fragment): gag protein from human immunodeficiency virus 1; gag
   1674..1907    +  misc_feature   RRE: The Rev response element (RRE) of HIV-1 allows for Rev-dependent mRNA export from the nucleus to the cytoplasm.
   2284..2384    +  CDS            Rev (fragment): human immunodeficiency virus 1 (HIV-1) Rev protein; rev; enhances nuclear export of unspliced and incompletely spliced viral mRNAs
   2434..2551    +  misc_feature   cPPT/CTS: central polypurine tract and central termination sequence of HIV-1
   2602..2842    +  promoter       U6 promoter: RNA polymerase III promoter for human U6 snRNA
   2890..2957    +  misc_RNA       tracrRNA (fragment): trans-activating CRISPR RNA for the Streptococcus pyogenes CRISPR/Cas9 system
   2976..2994    +  CDS            small t antigen (fragment): SV40 (simian virus 40) small t antigen
   3020..3231    +  promoter       EF-1α core promoter: core promoter for human elongation factor EF-1α
   3232..3340    +  intron         EF-1α intron A (fragment): intron upstream of the start codon of human EF-1α
   3966..4169    +  intron         EF-1α intron A: truncated intron upstream of the start codon of human EF-1α
   4202..4909    +  CDS            mNeonGreen: mNeonGreen is a basic (constitutively fluorescent) green/yellow fluorescent protein published in 2013, derived from Branchiostoma lanceolatum. It is reported to be a very rapidly-maturing monomer with moderate acid sensitivity.
   4928..5516    +  misc_feature   WPRE: woodchuck hepatitis virus posttranscriptional regulatory element
   5567..5586    +  misc_feature   cPPT/CTS (fragment): central polypurine tract and central termination sequence of HIV-1
   5588..5821    +  LTR            3' LTR (ΔU3): self-inactivating 3' long terminal repeat (LTR) from HIV-1
   5853..6077    +  polyA_signal   bGH poly(A) signal: bovine growth hormone polyadenylation signal
   6081..6102    +  promoter       SV40 promoter (fragment): SV40 enhancer and early promoter
   6123..6551    +  rep_origin     f1 ori (sequence partly withheld): f1 bacteriophage origin of replication; arrow indicates direction of (+) strand synthesis
   6565..6894    +  promoter       SV40 promoter: SV40 enhancer and early promoter
   6942..6989    +  promoter       EM7 promoter: synthetic bacterial promoter&nbsp
   7008..7382    +  CDS            BleoR: antibiotic-binding protein; Sh ble from Streptoalloteichus hindustanus; confers resistance to bleomycin, phleomycin, and Zeocin™
   7392..7517    +  CDS            ble (fragment): BLE_KLEPN - Experimental evidence at protein level: Swiss-Prot protein existence level 1. Binding protein with a strong affinity to the bleomycin family of antibiotics. Binds to CL990; an antimitotic-antibiotic compound. From Klebsiella pneumoniae.
   7512..7633    +  polyA_signal   SV40 poly(A) signal: SV40 polyadenylation signal
   7706..7722    -  protein_bind   lac operator: The lac repressor binds to the lac operator to inhibit transcription in E. coli. This inhibition can be relieved by adding lactose or isopropyl-β-D-thiogalactopyranoside (IPTG). lac repressor encoded by lacI
   7730..7760    -  promoter       lac promoter: promoter for the E. coli lac operon
   7775..7796    -  protein_bind   CAP binding site: CAP binding activates transcription in the presence of cAMP. E. coli catabolite activator protein
   7809..7901    -  CDS            lacI (fragment): lac repressor; lacI; The lac repressor binds to the lac operator to inhibit transcription in E. coli. This inhibition can be relieved by adding lactose or isopropyl-β-D-thiogalactopyranoside (IPTG).
   8084..8672    -  rep_origin     ori: high-copy-number ColE1/pMB1/pBR322/pUC origin of replication
   8843..9703    -  CDS            AmpR: β-lactamase; bla; confers resistance to ampicillin, carbenicillin, and related antibiotics
   9704..9808    -  promoter       AmpR promoter: bla
