[The description below was written by a language model from this plasmid's Addgene catalogue record and pLannotate feature annotations shown in this document.]
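Description:
pJRH623 is a lentiviral transfer plasmid of about 9.8 kb built on the pCF221 backbone, catalogued as second generation and intended for mammalian expression and CRISPR work. In E. coli it is maintained at high copy through a ColE1/pUC-type origin with ampicillin resistance (AmpR under its own bla promoter), and it also carries an f1 phage origin. Outside the viral genome sits an SV40 promoter/EM7 promoter–BleoR–SV40 poly(A) cassette, matching the recorded bleomycin-family selectable marker. Because it lies beyond the 3' LTR, it would not be packaged into virus.

The viral genome is transcribed from a CMV enhancer/promoter fused to a truncated HIV-1 5' LTR. This is followed by the Ψ packaging signal with a partial gag sequence, the Rev response element for Rev-dependent nuclear export, and the cPPT/CTS. It ends in a self-inactivating ΔU3 3' LTR with a downstream bGH polyadenylation signal.

Two expression units lie between these elements. A human U6 RNA polymerase III promoter drives a Streptococcus pyogenes Cas9 single guide RNA, in which a 20-nt non-targeting spacer was cloned through BsmBI sites (destroyed in the process) upstream of the tracrRNA-derived scaffold. An EF-1α promoter with intron A sequence then drives the green/yellow fluorescent protein mNeonGreen, followed by a WPRE to enhance transcript expression.

The plasmid does not encode Cas9. It supplies a packageable genome that marks transduced cells with mNeonGreen while expressing a control guide. It therefore suits use as a non-targeting control and transgene-delivery reporter, consistent with the associated work on targeted delivery of Cas9 and transgenes to immune cells.
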