Addgene plasmid #171633: pJRH623
Purpose: 2nd generation lentiviral transfer plasmid encoding a U6 promoter expressing a non-targeting sgRNA and an EF1-a promoter expressing mNeonGreen
Depositing lab: Jennifer Doudna. Depositing organization: University of California, Berkeley. Publication: Targeted delivery of CRISPR-Cas9 and transgenes enables complex immune cell engineering. Hamilton JR, Tsuchida CA, Nguyen DN, Shy BR, McGarrigle ER, Sandoval Espinoza CR, Carr D, Blaeschke F, Marson A, Doudna JA. Cell Rep. 2021 Jun 1;35(9):109207. doi: 10.1016/j.celrep.2021.109207. PubMed 34077734.
Backbone
  Vector backbone: pCF221
  Backbone size w/o insert (bp): 9105
  Total vector size (bp): 9835
  Vector type: Mammalian Expression, Lentiviral, CRISPR
  Selectable markers: Bleomycin
Growth in bacteria
  Bacterial resistance: Ampicillin, 100 μg/mL
  Growth temperature: 37°C
  Growth strain: NEB Stable
  Copy number: High Copy
Gene/Insert 1
  Gene/Insert name: spyCas9 sgRNA-non-targeting
  Insert size (bp): 20
  Promoter: U6
  Cloning method: Restriction Enzyme; 5′ cloning site BsmBI (destroyed during cloning); 3′ cloning site BsmBI (destroyed during cloning)
  Sequencing primers: 5′ gatacaaggctgttagagag; 3′ catcactttcccagtttacc
Gene/Insert 2
  Gene/Insert name: mNeon
  Insert size (bp): 711
  Promoter: EF1-a
  Cloning method: Gibson Cloning
  Sequencing primers: 5′ ttaggccagcttggcacttg; 3′ CATAGCGTAAAAGGAGCAACA
Terms and licenses: Academic/Nonprofit Terms; Industry Terms: Not Available to Industry
How to cite: pJRH623 was a gift from Jennifer Doudna (Addgene plasmid # 171633 ; http://n2t.net/addgene:171633 ; RRID:Addgene_171633)
